Addgene plasmid #110180: pET28a-PDAE
Purpose: Expresses propanediol dehydratase activating enzyme in E. coli BL21(DE3)
Depositing lab: Emily Balskus. Depositing organization: Harvard University. Publication: A prominent glycyl radical enzyme in human gut microbiomes metabolizes trans-4-hydroxy-l-proline. Levin BJ, Huang YY, Peck SC, Wei Y, Martinez-Del Campo A, Marks JA, Franzosa EA, Huttenhower C, Balskus EP. Science. 2017 Feb 10;355(6325). pii: 355/6325/eaai8386. doi: 10.1126/science.aai8386. PubMed 28183913.
Backbone
  Vector backbone: pET-28 a (+)
  Backbone manufacturer: EMD Biosciences
  Backbone size w/o insert (bp): 5292
  Total vector size (bp): 6097
  Vector type: Bacterial Expression
Growth in bacteria
  Bacterial resistance: Kanamycin, 50 μg/mL
  Growth temperature: 37°C
  Growth strain: DH5alpha
  Copy number: Low Copy
Gene/Insert
  Gene/Insert name: Propanediol Dehydratase Activating Enzyme (alt name: PD-AE)
  Species: Roseburia inulinivorans strain A2-194
  Insert size (bp): 795
  GenBank ID: WP_044927456.1
  Promoter: T7
  Tag / fusion protein: His6 (N terminal on backbone)
  Cloning method: Restriction Enzyme; 5′ cloning site NheI (not destroyed); 3′ cloning site XhoI (not destroyed)
  Sequencing primers: 5′ TAATACGACTCACTATAGGG; 3′ GCTAGTTATTGCTCAGCGG
Terms and licenses: Academic/Nonprofit Terms; Industry Terms: Not Available to Industry
How to cite: pET28a-PDAE was a gift from Emily Balskus (Addgene plasmid # 110180 ; http://n2t.net/addgene:110180 ; RRID:Addgene_110180)
