[The description below was written by a language model from this plasmid's Addgene catalogue record and pLannotate feature annotations shown in this document.]
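Description:
pET28a-PDAE is a bacterial expression plasmid built on the pET-28a(+) backbone and designed to produce the propanediol dehydratase activating enzyme (PD-AE) of Roseburia inulinivorans strain A2-194 in E. coli BL21(DE3). The roughly 6.1 kb plasmid replicates from a pBR322-type ColE1 origin accompanied by the bom region and the rop gene, which keeps copy number low, as the record lists. It is selected with kanamycin through the aph(3')-Ia (KanR) gene. An f1 origin is also present, along with short tetracycline-resistance fragments and other remnants of the pBR322 lineage that have no function here.

The 795 bp insert was cloned between NheI and XhoI, both of which are retained. It sits downstream of a T7 promoter with an adjacent lac operator and the T7 gene 10 ribosome binding site, and upstream of the T7 terminator. The plasmid-borne lacI gene supplies repressor, so transcription stays off until IPTG induces the T7 RNA polymerase in DE3 lysogens and relieves operator binding. The coding sequence is fused in frame to the backbone's N-terminal His6 tag, followed by a thrombin cleavage site that allows the tag to be removed after nickel-affinity purification. The automated annotation does not label the insert itself, which occupies the unannotated gap after the thrombin site. It labels the N-terminal His6 stretch as a fragment of a composite tag. The His-tag fragment annotated downstream of the insert is the vector's optional C-terminal tag; the record lists only the N-terminal tag, and whether a stop codon precedes the downstream one is not stated.

The two sequence records (depositor and sequencing-derived) differ by only a few bases in length and share the same feature layout. The plasmid comes from work on glycyl radical enzymes in human gut microbiomes, where such activating enzymes install the radical on their partner dehydratase, so it is suited to producing recombinant PD-AE for biochemical study.
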