Features (pLannotate 1.2.2; 20 found; start..end, strand, type, name):
     12..467     +  rep_origin     f1 ori (sequence partly withheld): f1 bacteriophage origin of replication; arrow indicates direction of (+) strand synthesis
    494..551     +  promoter       AmpR promoter (fragment): bla
    560..1375    -  CDS            KanR: aminoglycoside phosphotransferase; aph(3')-Ia; confers resistance to kanamycin in bacteria or G418 (Geneticin®) in eukaryotes
   1497..2085    +  rep_origin     ori: high-copy-number ColE1/pMB1/pBR322/pUC origin of replication
   2271..2413    -  misc_feature   bom: basis of mobility region from pBR322
   2515..2706    -  CDS            rop: Rop protein, which maintains plasmids at low copy number; rop
   2723..3103    +  CDS            YPB1_ECOLX: Protein predicted: Swiss-Prot protein existence level 4. From Escherichia coli.
   3175..3466    -  CDS            TcR (fragment): tetracycline efflux protein; tet; confers resistance to tetracycline
   3481..3502    -  protein_bind   CAP binding site: CAP binding activates transcription in the presence of cAMP. E. coli catabolite activator protein
   3515..4597    -  CDS            lacI: lac repressor; lacI; The lac repressor binds to the lac operator to inhibit transcription in E. coli. This inhibition can be relieved by adding lactose or isopropyl-β-D-thiogalactopyranoside (IPTG).
   4598..4675    -  promoter       lacI promoter: lacI
   4683..4962    -  CDS            TcR (fragment): tetracycline efflux protein; tet; confers resistance to tetracycline
   4984..5002    +  promoter       T7 promoter: promoter for bacteriophage T7 RNA polymerase
   5003..5027    +  protein_bind   lac operator: The lac repressor binds to the lac operator to inhibit transcription in E. coli. This inhibition can be relieved by adding lactose or isopropyl-β-D-thiogalactopyranoside (IPTG). lac repressor encoded by lacI
   5042..5064    +  RBS            RBS: efficient ribosome binding site from bacteriophage T7 gene 10 (Olins and Rangwala, 1989)
   5083..5099    +  CDS            capTEV™ (fragment): composite tag for in vivo biotinylation, TEV protease cleavage, and 6xHis tagging
   5110..5127    +  CDS            thrombin site: thrombin recognition and cleavage site
   5941..5958    +  CDS            9xHis (fragment): 9xHis affinity tag
   5968..6017    +  CDS            SET1 (fragment): solubility-enhancement tag derived from T7 phage gene 10B
   6025..6072    +  terminator     T7 terminator: transcription terminator for bacteriophage T7 RNA polymerase
>Addgene plasmid #110180 | pET28a-PDAE | depositor full sequence | sequence record 207318 | pET28a-PDAE sequence 6097 bps
TGGCGAATGGG
[124 nt withheld, positions 12-135]
C
[91 nt withheld, positions 137-227]
A
[49 nt withheld, positions 229-277]
CCTTTGACGTTGGAGTCCACGTTCTTT
[37 nt withheld, positions 305-341]
ACCCTATCTCGGTCTATTCTTTTGATTTATAAGGGATTTTGCCGATTTCGGCCTATTGGTTAAAAAATGA
GCTGATTTAACAAAAATTTAACGCGAATTTTAACAAAATATTAACGTTTACAATTTCAGGTGGCACTTTT
CGGGGAAATGTGCGCGGAACCCCTATTTGTTTATTTTTCTAAATACATTCAAATATGTATCCGCTCATGA
ATTAATTCTTAGAAAAACTCATCGAGCATCAAATGAAACTGCAATTTATTCATATCAGGATTATCAATAC
CATATTTTTGAAAAAGCCGTTTCTGTAATGAAGGAGAAAACTCACCGAGGCAGTTCCATAGGATGGCAAG
ATCCTGGTATCGGTCTGCGATTCCGACTCGTCCAACATCAATACAACCTATTAATTTCCCCTCGTCAAAA
ATAAGGTTATCAAGTGAGAAATCACCATGAGTGACGACTGAATCCGGTGAGAATGGCAAAAGTTTATGCA
TTTCTTTCCAGACTTGTTCAACAGGCCAGCCATTACGCTCGTCATCAAAATCACTCGCATCAACCAAACC
GTTATTCATTCGTGATTGCGCCTGAGCGAGACGAAATACGCGATCGCTGTTAAAAGGACAATTACAAACA
GGAATCGAATGCAACCGGCGCAGGAACACTGCCAGCGCATCAACAATATTTTCACCTGAATCAGGATATT
CTTCTAATACCTGGAATGCTGTTTTCCCGGGGATCGCAGTGGTGAGTAACCATGCATCATCAGGAGTACG
GATAAAATGCTTGATGGTCGGAAGAGGCATAAATTCCGTCAGCCAGTTTAGTCTGACCATCTCATCTGTA
ACATCATTGGCAACGCTACCTTTGCCATGTTTCAGAAACAACTCTGGCGCATCGGGCTTCCCATACAATC
GATAGATTGTCGCACCTGATTGCCCGACATTATCGCGAGCCCATTTATACCCATATAAATCAGCATCCAT
GTTGGAATTTAATCGCGGCCTAGAGCAAGACGTTTCCCGTTGAATATGGCTCATAACACCCCTTGTATTA
CTGTTTATGTAAGCAGACAGTTTTATTGTTCATGACCAAAATCCCTTAACGTGAGTTTTCGTTCCACTGA
GCGTCAGACCCCGTAGAAAAGATCAAAGGATCTTCTTGAGATCCTTTTTTTCTGCGCGTAATCTGCTGCT
TGCAAACAAAAAAACCACCGCTACCAGCGGTGGTTTGTTTGCCGGATCAAGAGCTACCAACTCTTTTTCC
GAAGGTAACTGGCTTCAGCAGAGCGCAGATACCAAATACTGTCCTTCTAGTGTAGCCGTAGTTAGGCCAC
CACTTCAAGAACTCTGTAGCACCGCCTACATACCTCGCTCTGCTAATCCTGTTACCAGTGGCTGCTGCCA
GTGGCGATAAGTCGTGTCTTACCGGGTTGGACTCAAGACGATAGTTACCGGATAAGGCGCAGCGGTCGGG
CTGAACGGGGGGTTCGTGCACACAGCCCAGCTTGGAGCGAACGACCTACACCGAACTGAGATACCTACAG
CGTGAGCTATGAGAAAGCGCCACGCTTCCCGAAGGGAGAAAGGCGGACAGGTATCCGGTAAGCGGCAGGG
TCGGAACAGGAGAGCGCACGAGGGAGCTTCCAGGGGGAAACGCCTGGTATCTTTATAGTCCTGTCGGGTT
TCGCCACCTCTGACTTGAGCGTCGATTTTTGTGATGCTCGTCAGGGGGGCGGAGCCTATGGAAAAACGCC
AGCAACGCGGCCTTTTTACGGTTCCTGGCCTTTTGCTGGCCTTTTGCTCACATGTTCTTTCCTGCGTTAT
CCCCTGATTCTGTGGATAACCGTATTACCGCCTTTGAGTGAGCTGATACCGCTCGCCGCAGCCGAACGAC
CGAGCGCAGCGAGTCAGTGAGCGAGGAAGCGGAAGAGCGCCTGATGCGGTATTTTCTCCTTACGCATCTG
TGCGGTATTTCACACCGCATATATGGTGCACTCTCAGTACAATCTGCTCTGATGCCGCATAGTTAAGCCA
GTATACACTCCGCTATCGCTACGTGACTGGGTCATGGCTGCGCCCCGACACCCGCCAACACCCGCTGACG
CGCCCTGACGGGCTTGTCTGCTCCCGGCATCCGCTTACAGACAAGCTGTGACCGTCTCCGGGAGCTGCAT
GTGTCAGAGGTTTTCACCGTCATCACCGAAACGCGCGAGGCAGCTGCGGTAAAGCTCATCAGCGTGGTCG
TGAAGCGATTCACAGATGTCTGCCTGTTCATCCGCGTCCAGCTCGTTGAGTTTCTCCAGAAGCGTTAATG
TCTGGCTTCTGATAAAGCGGGCCATGTTAAGGGCGGTTTTTTCCTGTTTGGTCACTGATGCCTCCGTGTA
AGGGGGATTTCTGTTCATGGGGGTAATGATACCGATGAAACGAGAGAGGATGCTCACGATACGGGTTACT
GATGATGAACATGCCCGGTTACTGGAACGTTGTGAGGGTAAACAACTGGCGGTATGGATGCGGCGGGACC
AGAGAAAAATCACTCAGGGTCAATGCCAGCGCTTCGTTAATACAGATGTAGGTGTTCCACAGGGTAGCCA
GCAGCATCCTGCGATGCAGATCCGGAACATAATGGTGCAGGGCGCTGACTTCCGCGTTTCCAGACTTTAC
GAAACACGGAAACCGAAGACCATTCATGTTGTTGCTCAGGTCGCAGACGTTTTGCAGCAGCAGTCGCTTC
ACGTTCGCTCGCGTATCGGTGATTCATTCTGCTAACCAGTAAGGCAACCCCGCCAGCCTAGCCGGGTCCT
CAACGACAGGAGCACGATCATGCGCACCCGTGGGGCCGCCATGCCGGCGATAATGGCCTGCTTCTCGCCG
AAACGTTTGGTGGCGGGACCAGTGACGAAGGCTTGAGCGAGGGCGTGCAAGATTCCGAATACCGCAAGCG
ACAGGCCGATCATCGTCGCGCTCCAGCGAAAGCGGTCCTCGCCGAAAATGACCCAGAGCGCTGCCGGCAC
CTGTCCTACGAGTTGCATGATAAAGAAGACAGTCATAAGTGCGGCGACGATAGTCATGCCCCGCGCCCAC
CGGAAGGAGCTGACTGGGTTGAAGGCTCTCAAGGGCATCGGTCGAGATCCCGGTGCCTAATGAGTGAGCT
AACTTACATTAATTGCGTTGCGCTCACTGCCCGCTTTCCAGTCGGGAAACCTGTCGTGCCAGCTGCATTA
ATGAATCGGCCAACGCGCGGGGAGAGGCGGTTTGCGTATTGGGCGCCAGGGTGGTTTTTCTTTTCACCAG
TGAGACGGGCAACAGCTGATTGCCCTTCACCGCCTGGCCCTGAGAGAGTTGCAGCAAGCGGTCCACGCTG
GTTTGCCCCAGCAGGCGAAAATCCTGTTTGATGGTGGTTAACGGCGGGATATAACATGAGCTGTCTTCGG
TATCGTCGTATCCCACTACCGAGATATCCGCACCAACGCGCAGCCCGGACTCGGTAATGGCGCGCATTGC
GCCCAGCGCCATCTGATCGTTGGCAACCAGCATCGCAGTGGGAACGATGCCCTCATTCAGCATTTGCATG
GTTTGTTGAAAACCGGACATGGCACTCCAGTCGCCTTCCCGTTCCGCTATCGGCTGAATTTGATTGCGAG
TGAGATATTTATGCCAGCCAGCCAGACGCAGACGCGCCGAGACAGAACTTAATGGGCCCGCTAACAGCGC
GATTTGCTGGTGACCCAATGCGACCAGATGCTCCACGCCCAGTCGCGTACCGTCTTCATGGGAGAAAATA
ATACTGTTGATGGGTGTCTGGTCAGAGACATCAAGAAATAACGCCGGAACATTAGTGCAGGCAGCTTCCA
CAGCAATGGCATCCTGGTCATCCAGCGGATAGTTAATGATCAGCCCACTGACGCGTTGCGCGAGAAGATT
GTGCACCGCCGCTTTACAGGCTTCGACGCCGCTTCGTTCTACCATCGACACCACCACGCTGGCACCCAGT
TGATCGGCGCGAGATTTAATCGCCGCGACAATTTGCGACGGCGCGTGCAGGGCCAGACTGGAGGTGGCAA
CGCCAATCAGCAACGACTGTTTGCCCGCCAGTTGTTGTGCCACGCGGTTGGGAATGTAATTCAGCTCCGC
CATCGCCGCTTCCACTTTTTCCCGCGTTTTCGCAGAAACGTGGCTGGCCTGGTTCACCACGCGGGAAACG
GTCTGATAAGAGACACCGGCATACTCTGCGACATCGTATAACGTTACTGGTTTCACATTCACCACCCTGA
ATTGACTCTCTTCCGGGCGCTATCATGCCATACCGCGAAAGGTTTTGCGCCATTCGATGGTGTCCGGGAT
CTCGACGCTCTCCCTTATGCGACTCCTGCATTAGGAAGCAGCCCAGTAGTAGGTTGAGGCCGTTGAGCAC
CGCCGCCGCAAGGAATGGTGCATGCAAGGAGATGGCGCCCAACAGTCCCCCGGCCACGGGGCCTGCCACC
ATACCCACGCCGAAACAAGCGCTCATGAGCCCGAAGTGGCGAGCCCGATCTTCCCCATCGGTGATGTCGG
CGATATAGGCGCCAGCAACCGCACCTGTGGCGCCGGTGATGCCGGCCACGATGCGTCCGGCGTAGAGGAT
CGAGATCTCGATCCCGCGAAATTAATACGACTCACTATAGGGGAATTGTGAGCGGATAACAATTCCCCTC
TAGAAATAATTTTGTTTAACTTTAAGAAGGAGATATACCATGGGCAGCAGCCATCATCATCATCATCACA
GCAGCGGCCTGGTGCCGCGCGGCAGCCATATGGCTAGCATGAAAGAATATTTGAATACATCCGGCAGGAT
TTTTGATATTCAAAGATATTCCATACATGATGGTCCGGGAGTCCGAACCATAGTCTTCTTAAAAGGATGT
GCGTTACGATGCAGATGGTGCTGTAATCCGGAATCACAGTCTTTTGAAGTGGAAACAATGACGATCAACG
GAAAACCAAAGGTTATGGGCAAAGATGTAACTGTAGCGGAGGTTATGAAGACAGTAGAAAGAGACATGCC
TTATTATTTACAGTCCGGTGGAGGAATCACTCTTTCCGGTGGTGAATGTACGCTTCAACCGGAGTTCTCA
TTAGGGCTTTTAAGAGCAGCAAAAGATTTGGGAATATCAACAGCCATTGAAAGTATGGCTTATGCAAAAT
ACGAAGTGATCGAAACACTGCTTCCGTATCTGGATACTTACTTAATGGATATTAAGCATATGAATCCGGA
AAAGCATAAAGAATATACAGGTCATGATAATCTCAGAATGTTGGAGAATGCACTCAGGGTAGCCCACAGT
GGGCAGACAGAACTGATCATCCGTGTTCCTGTTATTCCTGGATTTAATGCTACAGAGCAGGAATTGCTTG
ATATAGCGAAGTTTGCAGATACCTTACCGGGCGTCAGACAGATCCACATATTGCCTTATCATAACTTTGG
TCAGGGAAAATACGAAGGATTGAACAGAGACTATCCAATGGGAGATACAGAGAAGCCTTCCAATGAGCAG
ATGAAGGCATTTCAGGAAATGATCCAAAAAAATACGTCATTACACTGCCAGATTGGTGGTTAACTCGAGC
ACCACCACCACCACCACTGAGATCCGGCTGCTAACAAAGCCCGAAAGGAAGCTGAGTTGGCTGCTGCCAC
CGCTGAGCAATAACTAGCATAACCCCTTGGGGCCTCTAAACGGGTCTTGAGGGGTTTTTTGCTGAAAGGA
GGAACTATATCCGGAT
