Features (pLannotate 1.2.2; 20 found; start..end, strand, type, name):
     12..440     +  rep_origin     f1 ori (sequence partly withheld): f1 bacteriophage origin of replication; arrow indicates direction of (+) strand synthesis
    493..550     +  promoter       AmpR promoter (fragment): bla
    559..1374    -  CDS            KanR: aminoglycoside phosphotransferase; aph(3')-Ia; confers resistance to kanamycin in bacteria or G418 (Geneticin®) in eukaryotes
   1496..2084    +  rep_origin     ori: high-copy-number ColE1/pMB1/pBR322/pUC origin of replication
   2270..2409    -  misc_feature   bom: basis of mobility region from pBR322
   2511..2702    -  CDS            rop: Rop protein, which maintains plasmids at low copy number; rop
   2719..3099    +  CDS            YPB1_ECOLX: Protein predicted: Swiss-Prot protein existence level 4. From Escherichia coli.
   3171..3462    -  CDS            TcR (fragment): tetracycline efflux protein; tet; confers resistance to tetracycline
   3477..3498    -  protein_bind   CAP binding site: CAP binding activates transcription in the presence of cAMP. E. coli catabolite activator protein
   3511..4593    -  CDS            lacI: lac repressor; lacI; The lac repressor binds to the lac operator to inhibit transcription in E. coli. This inhibition can be relieved by adding lactose or isopropyl-β-D-thiogalactopyranoside (IPTG).
   4594..4671    -  promoter       lacI promoter: lacI
   4679..4958    -  CDS            TcR (fragment): tetracycline efflux protein; tet; confers resistance to tetracycline
   4980..4998    +  promoter       T7 promoter: promoter for bacteriophage T7 RNA polymerase
   4999..5023    +  protein_bind   lac operator: The lac repressor binds to the lac operator to inhibit transcription in E. coli. This inhibition can be relieved by adding lactose or isopropyl-β-D-thiogalactopyranoside (IPTG). lac repressor encoded by lacI
   5038..5060    +  RBS            RBS: efficient ribosome binding site from bacteriophage T7 gene 10 (Olins and Rangwala, 1989)
   5079..5095    +  CDS            capTEV™ (fragment): composite tag for in vivo biotinylation, TEV protease cleavage, and 6xHis tagging
   5106..5123    +  CDS            thrombin site: thrombin recognition and cleavage site
   5937..5954    +  CDS            9xHis (fragment): 9xHis affinity tag
   5964..6013    +  CDS            SET1 (fragment): solubility-enhancement tag derived from T7 phage gene 10B
   6021..6068    +  terminator     T7 terminator: transcription terminator for bacteriophage T7 RNA polymerase
>Addgene plasmid #110180 | pET28a-PDAE | addgene full sequence | sequence record 211444 | Addgene NGS Result
TGGCGAATGGG
[124 nt withheld, positions 12-135]
C
[91 nt withheld, positions 137-227]
A
[49 nt withheld, positions 229-277]
CCTTTGACGTTGGAGTCCACGTTCTTT
[37 nt withheld, positions 305-341]
ACCCTATCTCGGTCTATTCTTTTGATTTATAAGGGATTTTGCCGATTTCGGCCTATTGGTTAAAAAATGA
GCTGATTTAACAAAAATTTAACGCGAATTTTAACAAAATATTAACGCTTACAATTTAGGTGGCACTTTTC
GGGGAAATGTGCGCGGAACCCCTATTTGTTTATTTTTCTAAATACATTCAAATATGTATCCGCTCATGAA
TTAATTCTTAGAAAAACTCATCGAGCATCAAATGAAACTGCAATTTATTCATATCAGGATTATCAATACC
ATATTTTTGAAAAAGCCGTTTCTGTAATGAAGGAGAAAACTCACCGAGGCAGTTCCATAGGATGGCAAGA
TCCTGGTATCGGTCTGCGATTCCGACTCGTCCAACATCAATACAACCTATTAATTTCCCCTCGTCAAAAA
TAAGGTTATCAAGTGAGAAATCACCATGAGTGACGACTGAATCCGGTGAGAATGGCAAAAGTTTATGCAT
TTCTTTCCAGACTTGTTCAACAGGCCAGCCATTACGCTCGTCATCAAAATCACTCGCATCAACCAAACCG
TTATTCATTCGTGATTGCGCCTGAGCGAGACGAAATACGCGATCGCTGTTAAAAGGACAATTACAAACAG
GAATCGAATGCAACCGGCGCAGGAACACTGCCAGCGCATCAACAATATTTTCACCTGAATCAGGATATTC
TTCTAATACCTGGAATGCTGTTTTCCCGGGGATCGCAGTGGTGAGTAACCATGCATCATCAGGAGTACGG
ATAAAATGCTTGATGGTCGGAAGAGGCATAAATTCCGTCAGCCAGTTTAGTCTGACCATCTCATCTGTAA
CATCATTGGCAACGCTACCTTTGCCATGTTTCAGAAACAACTCTGGCGCATCGGGCTTCCCATACAATCG
ATAGATTGTCGCACCTGATTGCCCGACATTATCGCGAGCCCATTTATACCCATATAAATCAGCATCCATG
TTGGAATTTAATCGCGGCCTAGAGCAAGACGTTTCCCGTTGAATATGGCTCATAACACCCCTTGTATTAC
TGTTTATGTAAGCAGACAGTTTTATTGTTCATGACCAAAATCCCTTAACGTGAGTTTTCGTTCCACTGAG
CGTCAGACCCCGTAGAAAAGATCAAAGGATCTTCTTGAGATCCTTTTTTTCTGCGCGTAATCTGCTGCTT
GCAAACAAAAAAACCACCGCTACCAGCGGTGGTTTGTTTGCCGGATCAAGAGCTACCAACTCTTTTTCCG
AAGGTAACTGGCTTCAGCAGAGCGCAGATACCAAATACTGTCCTTCTAGTGTAGCCGTAGTTAGGCCACC
ACTTCAAGAACTCTGTAGCACCGCCTACATACCTCGCTCTGCTAATCCTGTTACCAGTGGCTGCTGCCAG
TGGCGATAAGTCGTGTCTTACCGGGTTGGACTCAAGACGATAGTTACCGGATAAGGCGCAGCGGTCGGGC
TGAACGGGGGGTTCGTGCACACAGCCCAGCTTGGAGCGAACGACCTACACCGAACTGAGATACCTACAGC
GTGAGCTATGAGAAAGCGCCACGCTTCCCGAAGGGAGAAAGGCGGACAGGTATCCGGTAAGCGGCAGGGT
CGGAACAGGAGAGCGCACGAGGGAGCTTCCAGGGGGAAACGCCTGGTATCTTTATAGTCCTGTCGGGTTT
CGCCACCTCTGACTTGAGCGTCGATTTTTGTGATGCTCGTCAGGGGGGCGGAGCCTATGGAAAAACGCCA
GCAACGCGGCCTTTTTACGGTTCCTGGCCTTTTGCTGGCCTTTTGCTCACATGTTCTTTCCTGCGTTATC
CCCTGATTCTGTGGATAACCGTATTACCGCCTTTGAGTGAGCTGATACCGCTCGCCGCAGCCGAACGACC
GAGCGCAGCGAGTCAGTGAGCGAGGAAGCGGAAGAGCGCCTGATGCGGTATTTTCTCCTTACGCATCTGT
GCGGTATTTCACACCGCAATGGTGCACTCTCAGTACAATCTGCTCTGATGCCGCATAGTTAAGCCAGTAT
ACACTCCGCTATCGCTACGTGACTGGGTCATGGCTGCGCCCCGACACCCGCCAACACCCGCTGACGCGCC
CTGACGGGCTTGTCTGCTCCCGGCATCCGCTTACAGACAAGCTGTGACCGTCTCCGGGAGCTGCATGTGT
CAGAGGTTTTCACCGTCATCACCGAAACGCGCGAGGCAGCTGCGGTAAAGCTCATCAGCGTGGTCGTGAA
GCGATTCACAGATGTCTGCCTGTTCATCCGCGTCCAGCTCGTTGAGTTTCTCCAGAAGCGTTAATGTCTG
GCTTCTGATAAAGCGGGCCATGTTAAGGGCGGTTTTTTCCTGTTTGGTCACTGATGCCTCCGTGTAAGGG
GGATTTCTGTTCATGGGGGTAATGATACCGATGAAACGAGAGAGGATGCTCACGATACGGGTTACTGATG
ATGAACATGCCCGGTTACTGGAACGTTGTGAGGGTAAACAACTGGCGGTATGGATGCGGCGGGACCAGAG
AAAAATCACTCAGGGTCAATGCCAGCGCTTCGTTAATACAGATGTAGGTGTTCCACAGGGTAGCCAGCAG
CATCCTGCGATGCAGATCCGGAACATAATGGTGCAGGGCGCTGACTTCCGCGTTTCCAGACTTTACGAAA
CACGGAAACCGAAGACCATTCATGTTGTTGCTCAGGTCGCAGACGTTTTGCAGCAGCAGTCGCTTCACGT
TCGCTCGCGTATCGGTGATTCATTCTGCTAACCAGTAAGGCAACCCCGCCAGCCTAGCCGGGTCCTCAAC
GACAGGAGCACGATCATGCGCACCCGTGGGGCCGCCATGCCGGCGATAATGGCCTGCTTCTCGCCGAAAC
GTTTGGTGGCGGGACCAGTGACGAAGGCTTGAGCGAGGGCGTGCAAGATTCCGAATACCGCAAGCGACAG
GCCGATCATCGTCGCGCTCCAGCGAAAGCGGTCCTCGCCGAAAATGACCCAGAGCGCTGCCGGCACCTGT
CCTACGAGTTGCATGATAAAGAAGACAGTCATAAGTGCGGCGACGATAGTCATGCCCCGCGCCCACCGGA
AGGAGCTGACTGGGTTGAAGGCTCTCAAGGGCATCGGTCGAGATCCCGGTGCCTAATGAGTGAGCTAACT
TACATTAATTGCGTTGCGCTCACTGCCCGCTTTCCAGTCGGGAAACCTGTCGTGCCAGCTGCATTAATGA
ATCGGCCAACGCGCGGGGAGAGGCGGTTTGCGTATTGGGCGCCAGGGTGGTTTTTCTTTTCACCAGTGAG
ACGGGCAACAGCTGATTGCCCTTCACCGCCTGGCCCTGAGAGAGTTGCAGCAAGCGGTCCACGCTGGTTT
GCCCCAGCAGGCGAAAATCCTGTTTGATGGTGGTTAACGGCGGGATATAACATGAGCTGTCTTCGGTATC
GTCGTATCCCACTACCGAGATATCCGCACCAACGCGCAGCCCGGACTCGGTAATGGCGCGCATTGCGCCC
AGCGCCATCTGATCGTTGGCAACCAGCATCGCAGTGGGAACGATGCCCTCATTCAGCATTTGCATGGTTT
GTTGAAAACCGGACATGGCACTCCAGTCGCCTTCCCGTTCCGCTATCGGCTGAATTTGATTGCGAGTGAG
ATATTTATGCCAGCCAGCCAGACGCAGACGCGCCGAGACAGAACTTAATGGGCCCGCTAACAGCGCGATT
TGCTGGTGACCCAATGCGACCAGATGCTCCACGCCCAGTCGCGTACCGTCTTCATGGGAGAAAATAATAC
TGTTGATGGGTGTCTGGTCAGAGACATCAAGAAATAACGCCGGAACATTAGTGCAGGCAGCTTCCACAGC
AATGGCATCCTGGTCATCCAGCGGATAGTTAATGATCAGCCCACTGACGCGTTGCGCGAGAAGATTGTGC
ACCGCCGCTTTACAGGCTTCGACGCCGCTTCGTTCTACCATCGACACCACCACGCTGGCACCCAGTTGAT
CGGCGCGAGATTTAATCGCCGCGACAATTTGCGACGGCGCGTGCAGGGCCAGACTGGAGGTGGCAACGCC
AATCAGCAACGACTGTTTGCCCGCCAGTTGTTGTGCCACGCGGTTGGGAATGTAATTCAGCTCCGCCATC
GCCGCTTCCACTTTTTCCCGCGTTTTCGCAGAAACGTGGCTGGCCTGGTTCACCACGCGGGAAACGGTCT
GATAAGAGACACCGGCATACTCTGCGACATCGTATAACGTTACTGGTTTCACATTCACCACCCTGAATTG
ACTCTCTTCCGGGCGCTATCATGCCATACCGCGAAAGGTTTTGCGCCATTCGATGGTGTCCGGGATCTCG
ACGCTCTCCCTTATGCGACTCCTGCATTAGGAAGCAGCCCAGTAGTAGGTTGAGGCCGTTGAGCACCGCC
GCCGCAAGGAATGGTGCATGCAAGGAGATGGCGCCCAACAGTCCCCCGGCCACGGGGCCTGCCACCATAC
CCACGCCGAAACAAGCGCTCATGAGCCCGAAGTGGCGAGCCCGATCTTCCCCATCGGTGATGTCGGCGAT
ATAGGCGCCAGCAACCGCACCTGTGGCGCCGGTGATGCCGGCCACGATGCGTCCGGCGTAGAGGATCGAG
ATCTCGATCCCGCGAAATTAATACGACTCACTATAGGGGAATTGTGAGCGGATAACAATTCCCCTCTAGA
AATAATTTTGTTTAACTTTAAGAAGGAGATATACCATGGGCAGCAGCCATCATCATCATCATCACAGCAG
CGGCCTGGTGCCGCGCGGCAGCCATATGGCTAGCATGAAAGAATATTTGAATACATCCGGCAGGATTTTT
GATATTCAAAGATATTCCATACATGATGGTCCGGGAGTCCGAACCATAGTCTTCTTAAAAGGATGTGCGT
TACGATGCAGATGGTGCTGTAATCCGGAATCACAGTCTTTTGAAGTGGAAACAATGACGATCAACGGAAA
ACCAAAGGTTATGGGCAAAGATGTAACTGTAGCGGAGGTTATGAAGACAGTAGAAAGAGACATGCCTTAT
TATTTACAGTCCGGTGGAGGAATCACTCTTTCCGGTGGTGAATGTACGCTTCAACCGGAGTTCTCATTAG
GGCTTTTAAGAGCAGCAAAAGATTTGGGAATATCAACAGCCATTGAAAGTATGGCTTATGCAAAATACGA
AGTGATCGAAACACTGCTTCCGTATCTGGATACTTACTTAATGGATATTAAGCATATGAATCCGGAAAAG
CATAAAGAATATACAGGTCATGATAATCTCAGAATGTTGGAGAATGCACTCAGGGTAGCCCACAGTGGGC
AGACAGAACTGATCATCCGTGTTCCTGTTATTCCTGGATTTAATGCTACAGAGCAGGAATTGCTTGATAT
AGCGAAGTTTGCAGATACCTTACCGGGCGTCAGACAGATCCACATATTGCCTTATCATAACTTTGGTCAG
GGAAAATACGAAGGATTGAACAGAGACTATCCAATGGGAGATACAGAGAAGCCTTCCAATGAGCAGATGA
AGGCATTTCAGGAAATGATCCAAAAAAATACGTCATTACACTGCCAGATTGGTGGTTAACTCGAGCACCA
CCACCACCACCACTGAGATCCGGCTGCTAACAAAGCCCGAAAGGAAGCTGAGTTGGCTGCTGCCACCGCT
GAGCAATAACTAGCATAACCCCTTGGGGCCTCTAAACGGGTCTTGAGGGGTTTTTTGCTGAAAGGAGGAA
CTATATCCGGAT
